Addgene plasmid #15277: TU#708
Depositing lab: Martin Chalfie. Depositing organization: Columbia University. Publication: Combinatorial marking of cells and organelles with reconstituted fluorescent proteins. Zhang S, Ma C, Chalfie M. Cell. 2004 Oct 1. 119(1):137-44. 10.1016/j.cell.2004.09.012 PubMed 15454087.
Backbone
  Vector backbone: 95.77
  Backbone manufacturer: Andy Fire (Stanford)
  Backbone size w/o insert (bp): 3500
  Vector type: Worm Expression
Growth in bacteria
  Bacterial resistance: Ampicillin, 100 μg/mL
  Growth temperature: 37°C
  Growth strain: DH5alpha
  Copy number: High Copy
Gene/Insert
  Gene/Insert name: czgfp
  Insert size (bp): 350
  Mutation: leucine zipper fused to c-terminal half of gfp
  Cloning method: Restriction Enzyme; 5′ cloning site BamHI (not destroyed); 3′ cloning site EcoRI (not destroyed)
  Sequencing primers: 5′ n/a
Resource information
  A portion of this plasmid was derived from a plasmid made by: leucine zipper sequences from Lynne Regan (Yale), vector sequences from Andy Fire (Stanford)
Terms and licenses: Academic/Nonprofit Terms; Industry Terms: Not Available to Industry
How to cite: TU#708 was a gift from Martin Chalfie (Addgene plasmid # 15277 ; http://n2t.net/addgene:15277 ; RRID:Addgene_15277)
