[The description below was written by a language model from this plasmid's Addgene catalogue record and pLannotate feature annotations shown in this document.]
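Description:
TU#708 is a Caenorhabditis elegans expression plasmid built on the 95.77 backbone from the Fire lab worm vector series. It carries one half of a split-GFP (reconstituted GFP) system. It is maintained in E. coli as a high-copy plasmid through a ColE1/pUC-type origin and selected with ampicillin via the β-lactamase gene and its native promoter. The annotated 3,876-nt sequence also shows typical pUC-derived remnants: a lac promoter, operator and CAP site, short lacI, rop and bom fragments, and part of the pUC multiple cloning site. These are backbone leftovers and not functional parts of the payload.

The insert, czgfp, is about 350 bp and was cloned between BamHI and EcoRI sites, both of which are retained. It encodes a leucine zipper fused to the C-terminal half of GFP. The feature table detects this as a partial match to an Aequorea victoria GFP derivative, which fits a truncated fluorescent protein. The C-terminal fragment is not fluorescent on its own. When it is co-expressed with a complementary N-terminal GFP fragment carrying a partner zipper, zipper association brings the halves together and restores fluorescence.

Neither the catalogue fields nor the annotation name a worm promoter upstream of the insert, so the plasmid may be a promoterless cassette into which a promoter of choice is cloned. A short match to C. elegans aex-5 downstream of the insert is probably worm-derived vector sequence, though the record does not explain it. The associated work used such constructs for combinatorial labelling, in which only cells or organelles where two different promoters or targeting signals overlap become fluorescent.
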