Features (pLannotate 1.2.2; 12 found; start..end, strand, type, name):
      1..36      -  misc_feature   MCS (fragment): pUC18/19 multiple cloning site
    148..390     +  CDS            sg11 (fragment): sg11 is a basic (constitutively fluorescent) long stokes shift fluorescent protein published in 1997, derived from Aequorea victoria.
   1064..1159    +  CDS            aex-5 (fragment): AEX5_CAEEL - Also known as kpc-3 From Caenorhabditis elegans.
   1287..1322    +  CDS            rop (fragment): Rop protein, which maintains plasmids at low copy number; rop
   1424..1523    +  misc_feature   bom (fragment): basis of mobility region from pBR322
   1621..1725    +  promoter       AmpR promoter: bla
   1726..2586    +  CDS            AmpR: β-lactamase; bla; confers resistance to ampicillin, carbenicillin, and related antibiotics
   2757..3345    +  rep_origin     ori: high-copy-number ColE1/pMB1/pBR322/pUC origin of replication
   3528..3620    +  CDS            lacI (fragment): lac repressor; lacI; The lac repressor binds to the lac operator to inhibit transcription in E. coli. This inhibition can be relieved by adding lactose or isopropyl-β-D-thiogalactopyranoside (IPTG).
   3633..3654    +  protein_bind   CAP binding site: CAP binding activates transcription in the presence of cAMP. E. coli catabolite activator protein
   3669..3699    +  promoter       lac promoter: promoter for the E. coli lac operon
   3707..3723    +  protein_bind   lac operator: The lac repressor binds to the lac operator to inhibit transcription in E. coli. This inhibition can be relieved by adding lactose or isopropyl-β-D-thiogalactopyranoside (IPTG). lac repressor encoded by lacI
>Addgene plasmid #15277 | TU#708 | depositor full sequence | sequence record 8239 | Author sequence
AAGCTTGCATGCCTGCAGGTCGACTCTAGAGGATCCATGGCTAGCGCACAGCTGGAGAAGAAACTGCAGG
CTCTGGAGAAGAAACTGGCACAGCTGGAGTGGAAAAACCAGGCACTGGAGAAGAAACTGGCACAGGGTGG
AAGCGGTAAGAATGGAATCAAAGTGAACTTCAAGACCCGCCACAACATTGAAGATGGAAGCGTTCAACTA
GCAGACCATTATCAACAAAATACTCCAATTGGCGATGGCCCTGTCCTTTTACCAGACAACCATTACCTGT
CCACACAATCTGCCCTTTCGAAAGATCCCAACGAAAAGAGAGACCACATGGTCCTTCTTGAGTTTGTAAC
AGCTGCTGGGATTACACATGGCATGGATGAACTGTACAACTGAGAATTCCAACTGAGCGCCGGTCGCTAC
CATTACCAACTTGTCTGGTGTCAAAAATAATAGGGGCCGCTGTCATCAGAGTAAGTTTAAACTGAGTTCT
ACTAACTAACGAGTAATATTTAAATTTTCAGCATCTCGCGCCCGTGCCTCTGACTTCTAAGTCCAATTAC
TCTTCAACATCCCTACATGCTCTTTCTCCCTGTGCTCCCACCCCCTATTTTTGTTATTATCAAAAAAACT
TCTTCTTAATTTCTTTGTTTTTTAGCTTCTTTTAAGTCACCTCTAACAATGAAATTGTGTAGATTCAAAA
ATAGAATTAATTCGTAATAAAAAGTCGAAAAAAATTGTGCTCCCTCCCCCCATTAATAATAATTCTATCC
CAAAATCTACACAATGTTCTGTGTACACTTCTTATGTTTTTTTTACTTCTGATAAATTTTTTTTGAAACA
TCATAGAAAAAACCGCACACAAAATACCTTATCATATGTTACGTTTCAGTTTATGACCGCAATTTTTATT
TCTTCGCACGTCTGGGCCTCTCATGACGTCAAATCATGCTCATCGTGAAAAAGTTTTGGAGTATTTTTGG
AATTTTTCAATCAAGTGAAAGTTTATGAAATTAATTTTCCTGCTTTTGCTTTTTGGGGGTTTCCCCTATT
GTTTGTCAAGAGTTTCGAGGACGGCGTTTTTCTTGCTAAAATCACAAGTATTGATGAGCACGATGCAAGA
AAGATCGGAAGAAGGTTTGGGTTTGAGGCTCAGTGGAAGGTGAGTAGAAGTTGATAATTTGAAAGTGGAG
TAGTGTCTATGGGGTTTTTGCCTTAAATGACAGAATACATTCCCAATATACCAAACATAACTGTTTCCTA
CTAGTCGGCCGTACGGGCCCTTTCGTCTCGCGCGTTTCGGTGATGACGGTGAAAACCTCTGACACATGCA
GCTCCCGGAGACGGTCACAGCTTGTCTGTAAGCGGATGCCGGGAGCAGACAAGCCCGTCAGGGCGCGTCA
GCGGGTGTTGGCGGGTGTCGGGGCTGGCTTAACTATGCGGCATCAGAGCAGATTGTACTGAGAGTGCACC
ATATGCGGTGTGAAATACCGCACAGATGCGTAAGGAGAAAATACCGCATCAGGCGGCCTTAAGGGCCTCG
TGATACGCCTATTTTTATAGGTTAATGTCATGATAATAATGGTTTCTTAGACGTCAGGTGGCACTTTTCG
GGGAAATGTGCGCGGAACCCCTATTTGTTTATTTTTCTAAATACATTCAAATATGTATCCGCTCATGAGA
CAATAACCCTGATAAATGCTTCAATAATATTGAAAAAGGAAGAGTATGAGTATTCAACATTTCCGTGTCG
CCCTTATTCCCTTTTTTGCGGCATTTTGCCTTCCTGTTTTTGCTCACCCAGAAACGCTGGTGAAAGTAAA
AGATGCTGAAGATCAGTTGGGTGCACGAGTGGGTTACATCGAACTGGATCTCAACAGCGGTAAGATCCTT
GAGAGTTTTCGCCCCGAAGAACGTTTTCCAATGATGAGCACTTTTAAAGTTCTGCTATGTGGCGCGGTAT
TATCCCGTATTGACGCCGGGCAAGAGCAACTCGGTCGCCGCATACACTATTCTCAGAATGACTTGGTTGA
GTACTCACCAGTCACAGAAAAGCATCTTACGGATGGCATGACAGTAAGAGAATTATGCAGTGCTGCCATA
ACCATGAGTGATAACACTGCGGCCAACTTACTTCTGACAACGATCGGAGGACCGAAGGAGCTAACCGCTT
TTTTGCACAACATGGGGGATCATGTAACTCGCCTTGATCGTTGGGAACCGGAGCTGAATGAAGCCATACC
AAACGACGAGCGTGACACCACGATGCCTGTAGCAATGGCAACAACGTTGCGCAAACTATTAACTGGCGAA
CTACTTACTCTAGCTTCCCGGCAACAATTAATAGACTGGATGGAGGCGGATAAAGTTGCAGGACCACTTC
TGCGCTCGGCCCTTCCGGCTGGCTGGTTTATTGCTGATAAATCTGGAGCCGGTGAGCGTGGGTCTCGCGG
TATCATTGCAGCACTGGGGCCAGATGGTAAGCCCTCCCGTATCGTAGTTATCTACACGACGGGGAGTCAG
GCAACTATGGATGAACGAAATAGACAGATCGCTGAGATAGGTGCCTCACTGATTAAGCATTGGTAACTGT
CAGACCAAGTTTACTCATATATACTTTAGATTGATTTAAAACTTCATTTTTAATTTAAAAGGATCTAGGT
GAAGATCCTTTTTGATAATCTCATGACCAAAATCCCTTAACGTGAGTTTTCGTTCCACTGAGCGTCAGAC
CCCGTAGAAAAGATCAAAGGATCTTCTTGAGATCCTTTTTTTCTGCGCGTAATCTGCTGCTTGCAAACAA
AAAAACCACCGCTACCAGCGGTGGTTTGTTTGCCGGATCAAGAGCTACCAACTCTTTTTCCGAAGGTAAC
TGGCTTCAGCAGAGCGCAGATACCAAATACTGTCCTTCTAGTGTAGCCGTAGTTAGGCCACCACTTCAAG
AACTCTGTAGCACCGCCTACATACCTCGCTCTGCTAATCCTGTTACCAGTGGCTGCTGCCAGTGGCGATA
AGTCGTGTCTTACCGGGTTGGACTCAAGACGATAGTTACCGGATAAGGCGCAGCGGTCGGGCTGAACGGG
GGGTTCGTGCACACAGCCCAGCTTGGAGCGAACGACCTACACCGAACTGAGATACCTACAGCGTGAGCAT
TGAGAAAGCGCCACGCTTCCCGAAGGGAGAAAGGCGGACAGGTATCCGGTAAGCGGCAGGGTCGGAACAG
GAGAGCGCACGAGGGAGCTTCCAGGGGGAAACGCCTGGTATCTTTATAGTCCTGTCGGGTTTCGCCACCT
CTGACTTGAGCGTCGATTTTTGTGATGCTCGTCAGGGGGGCGGAGCCTATGGAAAAACGCCAGCAACGCG
GCCTTTTTACGGTTCCTGGCCTTTTGCTGGCCTTTTGCTCACATGTTCTTTCCTGCGTTATCCCCTGATT
CTGTGGATAACCGTATTACCGCCTTTGAGTGAGCTGATACCGCTCGCCGCAGCCGAACGACCGAGCGCAG
CGAGTCAGTGAGCGAGGAAGCGGAAGAGCGCCCAATACGCAAACCGCCTCTCCCCGCGCGTTGGCCGATT
CATTAATGCAGCTGGCACGACAGGTTTCCCGACTGGAAAGCGGGCAGTGAGCGCAACGCAATTAATGTGA
GTTAGCTCACTCATTAGGCACCCCAGGCTTTACACTTTATGCTTCCGGCTCGTATGTTGTGTGGAATTGT
GAGCGGATAACAATTTCACACAGGAAACAGCTATGACCATGATTACGCCAAGCTGTAAGTTTAAACATGA
TCTTACTAACTAACTATTCTCATTTAAATTTTCAGAGCTTAAAAATGGCTGAAATCACTCACAACGATGG
ATACGCTAACAACTTGGAAATGAAAT
