>Addgene plasmid #15277 | TU#708 | addgene partial sequence | sequence record 22450 | 15277 with M13R
TCTTACTAACTAACTATTCTCATTTAAATTTTCAGAGCTTAAAAATGGCTGAAATCACTCACAACGATGG
ATACGCTAACAACTTGGAAATGAAATAAGCTTGCATGCCTGCAGGTCGACTCTAGAGGATCCATGGCTAG
CGCACAGCTGGAGAAGAAACTGCAGGCTCTGGAGAAGAAACTGGCACAGCTGGAGTGGAAAAACCAGGCA
CTGGAGAAGAAACTGGCACAGGGTGGAAGCGGTAAGAATGGAATCAAAGTGAACTTCAAGACCCGCCACA
ACATTGAAGATGGAAGCGTTCAACTAGCAGACCATTATCAACAAAATACTCCAATTGGCGATGGCCCTGT
CCTTTTACCAGACAACCATTACCTGTCCACACAATCTGCCCTTTCGAAAGATCCCAACGAAAAGAGAGAC
CACATGGTCCTTCTTGAGTTTGTAACAGCTGCTGGGATTACACATGGCATGGATGAACTGTACAACTAGA
ATTCCAACTGAGCGCCGGTCGCTACCATTACCAACTTGTCTGGTGTCAAAAATAATAGGGGCCGCTGTCA
TCAGAGTAAGTTTAAACTGAGTTCTACTAACTAACGAGTAATATTTAAATTTTCAGCATCTCGCGCCCGT
GCCTCTGACTTCTAAGTCCAATTACTCTTCAACATCCCTACATGCTCTTTCTCCCTGTGCTCCCACCCCC
TATTTTTGTTATTATCAAAAAACTTCTCTTAATTTCTTTGTTT
